Addgene plasmid #67014: pET-24a-ELP[V-30]
Purpose: Expresses ELP[V-30] in E. coli
Depositing lab: Ashutosh Chilkoti. Depositing organization: Duke University. Publication: Combinatorial codon scrambling enables scalable gene synthesis and amplification of repetitive proteins. Tang NC, Chilkoti A. Nat Mater. 2016 Jan 4. doi: 10.1038/nmat4521. PubMed 26726995.
Backbone
  Vector backbone: pET-24a
  Backbone manufacturer: EMD Biosciences
  Backbone size w/o insert (bp): 5310
  Vector type: Bacterial Expression
Growth in bacteria
  Bacterial resistance: Kanamycin, 50 μg/mL
  Growth temperature: 30°C
  Growth strain: DH5alpha
  Copy number: Low Copy
Gene/Insert
  Gene/Insert name: ELP[V-30]
  Species: Synthetic
  Promoter: T7
  Tag / fusion protein: His6 (N terminal on backbone)
  Cloning method: Restriction Enzyme; 5′ cloning site BsaI (not destroyed); 3′ cloning site BsaI (not destroyed)
  Sequencing primers: 5′ AGATCTCGATCCCGCGAAATTAATACGACT; 3′ CCAACTCAGCTTCCTTTCGGGCTTT
Terms and licenses: Academic/Nonprofit Terms; Industry Terms: Not Available to Industry
How to cite: pET-24a-ELP[V-30] was a gift from Ashutosh Chilkoti (Addgene plasmid # 67014 ; http://n2t.net/addgene:67014 ; RRID:Addgene_67014)
