[The description below was written by a language model from this plasmid's Addgene catalogue record and pLannotate feature annotations shown in this document.]
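Description:
pET-24a-ELP[V-30] is a bacterial expression plasmid built on the pET-24a backbone for producing a synthetic elastin-like polypeptide, ELP[V-30], in E. coli. The full sequence record is 5,775 nt. The plasmid is selected with kanamycin through an aph(3')-Ia aminoglycoside phosphotransferase gene and replicates from a ColE1/pBR322-type origin. That origin is accompanied by the rop gene and the bom mobility region, consistent with the catalogue's description of it as low copy. An f1 phage origin is also present. Short tetracycline-resistance fragments and an AmpR promoter fragment appear to be non-functional backbone remnants.

Expression follows the standard pET arrangement: a T7 promoter immediately followed by a lac operator, the T7 gene 10 ribosome binding site, the coding region and a T7 terminator. A plasmid-borne lacI gene with its own promoter supplies the repressor. Transcription therefore requires a host supplying T7 RNA polymerase and is induced with IPTG or lactose. The ELP insert itself is not annotated, but it presumably occupies the unannotated stretch of roughly 500 nt between the RBS-proximal and downstream tag features. It was cloned between BsaI sites that remain intact.

The catalogue lists an N-terminal His6 tag from the backbone. A short fragment matching a 6xHis-containing composite tag lies just after the RBS, which agrees with this. The feature table also detects a histidine-tag fragment downstream of the insert region, and the record does not indicate whether that one is in frame and translated. The associated publication concerns codon scrambling to enable synthesis and amplification of genes for repetitive proteins, so this construct probably serves as an expression vector for such a recoded repetitive gene.
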