Features (pLannotate 1.2.2; 19 found; start..end, strand, type, name):
     12..467     +  rep_origin     f1 ori (sequence partly withheld): f1 bacteriophage origin of replication; arrow indicates direction of (+) strand synthesis
    494..551     +  promoter       AmpR promoter (fragment): bla
    560..1375    -  CDS            KanR: aminoglycoside phosphotransferase; aph(3')-Ia; confers resistance to kanamycin in bacteria or G418 (Geneticin®) in eukaryotes
   1497..2085    +  rep_origin     ori: high-copy-number ColE1/pMB1/pBR322/pUC origin of replication
   2271..2413    -  misc_feature   bom: basis of mobility region from pBR322
   2515..2706    -  CDS            rop: Rop protein, which maintains plasmids at low copy number; rop
   2723..3103    +  CDS            YPB1_ECOLX: Protein predicted: Swiss-Prot protein existence level 4. From Escherichia coli.
   3175..3466    -  CDS            TcR (fragment): tetracycline efflux protein; tet; confers resistance to tetracycline
   3481..3502    -  protein_bind   CAP binding site: CAP binding activates transcription in the presence of cAMP. E. coli catabolite activator protein
   3515..4597    -  CDS            lacI: lac repressor; lacI; The lac repressor binds to the lac operator to inhibit transcription in E. coli. This inhibition can be relieved by adding lactose or isopropyl-β-D-thiogalactopyranoside (IPTG).
   4598..4675    -  promoter       lacI promoter: lacI
   4683..4962    -  CDS            TcR (fragment): tetracycline efflux protein; tet; confers resistance to tetracycline
   4984..5002    +  promoter       T7 promoter: promoter for bacteriophage T7 RNA polymerase
   5003..5027    +  protein_bind   lac operator: The lac repressor binds to the lac operator to inhibit transcription in E. coli. This inhibition can be relieved by adding lactose or isopropyl-β-D-thiogalactopyranoside (IPTG). lac repressor encoded by lacI
   5043..5063    +  RBS            RBS: efficient ribosome binding site from bacteriophage T7 gene 10 (Olins and Rangwala, 1989)
   5073..5091    +  CDS            capTEV™ (fragment): composite tag for in vivo biotinylation, TEV protease cleavage, and 6xHis tagging
   5619..5636    +  CDS            9xHis (fragment): 9xHis affinity tag
   5646..5695    +  CDS            SET1 (fragment): solubility-enhancement tag derived from T7 phage gene 10B
   5703..5750    +  terminator     T7 terminator: transcription terminator for bacteriophage T7 RNA polymerase
>Addgene plasmid #67014 | pET-24a-ELP[V-30] | depositor full sequence | sequence record 115455 | Full Sequence
TGGCGAATGGG
[124 nt withheld, positions 12-135]
C
[91 nt withheld, positions 137-227]
A
[49 nt withheld, positions 229-277]
CCTTTGACGTTGGAGTCCACGTTCTTT
[37 nt withheld, positions 305-341]
ACCCTATCTCGGTCTATTCTTTTGATTTATAAGGGATTTTGCCGATTTCGGCCTATTGGTTAAAAAATGA
GCTGATTTAACAAAAATTTAACGCGAATTTTAACAAAATATTAACGTTTACAATTTCAGGTGGCACTTTT
CGGGGAAATGTGCGCGGAACCCCTATTTGTTTATTTTTCTAAATACATTCAAATATGTATCCGCTCATGA
ATTAATTCTTAGAAAAACTCATCGAGCATCAAATGAAACTGCAATTTATTCATATCAGGATTATCAATAC
CATATTTTTGAAAAAGCCGTTTCTGTAATGAAGGAGAAAACTCACCGAGGCAGTTCCATAGGATGGCAAG
ATCCTGGTATCGGTCTGCGATTCCGACTCGTCCAACATCAATACAACCTATTAATTTCCCCTCGTCAAAA
ATAAGGTTATCAAGTGAGAAATCACCATGAGTGACGACTGAATCCGGTGAGAATGGCAAAAGTTTATGCA
TTTCTTTCCAGACTTGTTCAACAGGCCAGCCATTACGCTCGTCATCAAAATCACTCGCATCAACCAAACC
GTTATTCATTCGTGATTGCGCCTGAGCGAGACGAAATACGCGATCGCTGTTAAAAGGACAATTACAAACA
GGAATCGAATGCAACCGGCGCAGGAACACTGCCAGCGCATCAACAATATTTTCACCTGAATCAGGATATT
CTTCTAATACCTGGAATGCTGTTTTCCCGGGGATCGCAGTGGTGAGTAACCATGCATCATCAGGAGTACG
GATAAAATGCTTGATGGTCGGAAGAGGCATAAATTCCGTCAGCCAGTTTAGTCTGACCATCTCATCTGTA
ACATCATTGGCAACGCTACCTTTGCCATGTTTCAGAAACAACTCTGGCGCATCGGGCTTCCCATACAATC
GATAGATTGTCGCACCTGATTGCCCGACATTATCGCGAGCCCATTTATACCCATATAAATCAGCATCCAT
GTTGGAATTTAATCGCGGCCTAGAGCAAGACGTTTCCCGTTGAATATGGCTCATAACACCCCTTGTATTA
CTGTTTATGTAAGCAGACAGTTTTATTGTTCATGACCAAAATCCCTTAACGTGAGTTTTCGTTCCACTGA
GCGTCAGACCCCGTAGAAAAGATCAAAGGATCTTCTTGAGATCCTTTTTTTCTGCGCGTAATCTGCTGCT
TGCAAACAAAAAAACCACCGCTACCAGCGGTGGTTTGTTTGCCGGATCAAGAGCTACCAACTCTTTTTCC
GAAGGTAACTGGCTTCAGCAGAGCGCAGATACCAAATACTGTCCTTCTAGTGTAGCCGTAGTTAGGCCAC
CACTTCAAGAACTCTGTAGCACCGCCTACATACCTCGCTCTGCTAATCCTGTTACCAGTGGCTGCTGCCA
GTGGCGATAAGTCGTGTCTTACCGGGTTGGACTCAAGACGATAGTTACCGGATAAGGCGCAGCGGTCGGG
CTGAACGGGGGGTTCGTGCACACAGCCCAGCTTGGAGCGAACGACCTACACCGAACTGAGATACCTACAG
CGTGAGCTATGAGAAAGCGCCACGCTTCCCGAAGGGAGAAAGGCGGACAGGTATCCGGTAAGCGGCAGGG
TCGGAACAGGAGAGCGCACGAGGGAGCTTCCAGGGGGAAACGCCTGGTATCTTTATAGTCCTGTCGGGTT
TCGCCACCTCTGACTTGAGCGTCGATTTTTGTGATGCTCGTCAGGGGGGCGGAGCCTATGGAAAAACGCC
AGCAACGCGGCCTTTTTACGGTTCCTGGCCTTTTGCTGGCCTTTTGCTCACATGTTCTTTCCTGCGTTAT
CCCCTGATTCTGTGGATAACCGTATTACCGCCTTTGAGTGAGCTGATACCGCTCGCCGCAGCCGAACGAC
CGAGCGCAGCGAGTCAGTGAGCGAGGAAGCGGAAGAGCGCCTGATGCGGTATTTTCTCCTTACGCATCTG
TGCGGTATTTCACACCGCATATATGGTGCACTCTCAGTACAATCTGCTCTGATGCCGCATAGTTAAGCCA
GTATACACTCCGCTATCGCTACGTGACTGGGTCATGGCTGCGCCCCGACACCCGCCAACACCCGCTGACG
CGCCCTGACGGGCTTGTCTGCTCCCGGCATCCGCTTACAGACAAGCTGTGACCGTCTCCGGGAGCTGCAT
GTGTCAGAGGTTTTCACCGTCATCACCGAAACGCGCGAGGCAGCTGCGGTAAAGCTCATCAGCGTGGTCG
TGAAGCGATTCACAGATGTCTGCCTGTTCATCCGCGTCCAGCTCGTTGAGTTTCTCCAGAAGCGTTAATG
TCTGGCTTCTGATAAAGCGGGCCATGTTAAGGGCGGTTTTTTCCTGTTTGGTCACTGATGCCTCCGTGTA
AGGGGGATTTCTGTTCATGGGGGTAATGATACCGATGAAACGAGAGAGGATGCTCACGATACGGGTTACT
GATGATGAACATGCCCGGTTACTGGAACGTTGTGAGGGTAAACAACTGGCGGTATGGATGCGGCGGGACC
AGAGAAAAATCACTCAGGGTCAATGCCAGCGCTTCGTTAATACAGATGTAGGTGTTCCACAGGGTAGCCA
GCAGCATCCTGCGATGCAGATCCGGAACATAATGGTGCAGGGCGCTGACTTCCGCGTTTCCAGACTTTAC
GAAACACGGAAACCGAAGACCATTCATGTTGTTGCTCAGGTCGCAGACGTTTTGCAGCAGCAGTCGCTTC
ACGTTCGCTCGCGTATCGGTGATTCATTCTGCTAACCAGTAAGGCAACCCCGCCAGCCTAGCCGGGTCCT
CAACGACAGGAGCACGATCATGCGCACCCGTGGGGCCGCCATGCCGGCGATAATGGCCTGCTTCTCGCCG
AAACGTTTGGTGGCGGGACCAGTGACGAAGGCTTGAGCGAGGGCGTGCAAGATTCCGAATACCGCAAGCG
ACAGGCCGATCATCGTCGCGCTCCAGCGAAAGCGGTCCTCGCCGAAAATGACCCAGAGCGCTGCCGGCAC
CTGTCCTACGAGTTGCATGATAAAGAAGACAGTCATAAGTGCGGCGACGATAGTCATGCCCCGCGCCCAC
CGGAAGGAGCTGACTGGGTTGAAGGCTCTCAAGGGCATCGGTCGAGATCCCGGTGCCTAATGAGTGAGCT
AACTTACATTAATTGCGTTGCGCTCACTGCCCGCTTTCCAGTCGGGAAACCTGTCGTGCCAGCTGCATTA
ATGAATCGGCCAACGCGCGGGGAGAGGCGGTTTGCGTATTGGGCGCCAGGGTGGTTTTTCTTTTCACCAG
TGAGACGGGCAACAGCTGATTGCCCTTCACCGCCTGGCCCTGAGAGAGTTGCAGCAAGCGGTCCACGCTG
GTTTGCCCCAGCAGGCGAAAATCCTGTTTGATGGTGGTTAACGGCGGGATATAACATGAGCTGTCTTCGG
TATCGTCGTATCCCACTACCGAGATATCCGCACCAACGCGCAGCCCGGACTCGGTAATGGCGCGCATTGC
GCCCAGCGCCATCTGATCGTTGGCAACCAGCATCGCAGTGGGAACGATGCCCTCATTCAGCATTTGCATG
GTTTGTTGAAAACCGGACATGGCACTCCAGTCGCCTTCCCGTTCCGCTATCGGCTGAATTTGATTGCGAG
TGAGATATTTATGCCAGCCAGCCAGACGCAGACGCGCCGAGACAGAACTTAATGGGCCCGCTAACAGCGC
GATTTGCTGGTGACCCAATGCGACCAGATGCTCCACGCCCAGTCGCGTACCGTCTTCATGGGAGAAAATA
ATACTGTTGATGGGTGTCTGGTCAGAGACATCAAGAAATAACGCCGGAACATTAGTGCAGGCAGCTTCCA
CAGCAATGGCATCCTGGTCATCCAGCGGATAGTTAATGATCAGCCCACTGACGCGTTGCGCGAGAAGATT
GTGCACCGCCGCTTTACAGGCTTCGACGCCGCTTCGTTCTACCATCGACACCACCACGCTGGCACCCAGT
TGATCGGCGCGAGATTTAATCGCCGCGACAATTTGCGACGGCGCGTGCAGGGCCAGACTGGAGGTGGCAA
CGCCAATCAGCAACGACTGTTTGCCCGCCAGTTGTTGTGCCACGCGGTTGGGAATGTAATTCAGCTCCGC
CATCGCCGCTTCCACTTTTTCCCGCGTTTTCGCAGAAACGTGGCTGGCCTGGTTCACCACGCGGGAAACG
GTCTGATAAGAGACACCGGCATACTCTGCGACATCGTATAACGTTACTGGTTTCACATTCACCACCCTGA
ATTGACTCTCTTCCGGGCGCTATCATGCCATACCGCGAAAGGTTTTGCGCCATTCGATGGTGTCCGGGAT
CTCGACGCTCTCCCTTATGCGACTCCTGCATTAGGAAGCAGCCCAGTAGTAGGTTGAGGCCGTTGAGCAC
CGCCGCCGCAAGGAATGGTGCATGCAAGGAGATGGCGCCCAACAGTCCCCCGGCCACGGGGCCTGCCACC
ATACCCACGCCGAAACAAGCGCTCATGAGCCCGAAGTGGCGAGCCCGATCTTCCCCATCGGTGATGTCGG
CGATATAGGCGCCAGCAACCGCACCTGTGGCGCCGGTGATGCCGGCCACGATGCGTCCGGCGTAGAGGAT
CGAGATCTCGATCCCGCGAAATTAATACGACTCACTATAGGGGAATTGTGAGCGGATAACAATTCCCCTC
TAGAAATAATTTTGTTTAACTTTAAGAAGGAGGAGTACATATGCATCATCATCATCATCACAGTTCAGGG
GGAGTAGGTGTCCCTGGAGTAGGCGTTCCAGGCGTCGGGGTACCTGGCGTGGGTGTTCCCGGCGTTGGAG
TCCCGGGTGTAGGAGTCCCCGGTGTTGGTGTACCTGGAGTGGGAGTACCGGGAGTAGGAGTACCAGGAGT
GGGGGTTCCTGGTGTGGGAGTCCCAGGAGTCGGTGTACCAGGGGTAGGGGTACCGGGCGTAGGTGTGCCA
GGAGTTGGGGTGCCTGGAGTCGGAGTCCCTGGTGTCGGAGTACCTGGTGTTGGAGTACCCGGAGTTGGTG
TTCCTGGAGTTGGAGTTCCGGGGGTAGGAGTTCCAGGAGTAGGGGTCCCAGGTGTTGGCGTACCAGGTGT
GGGCGTGCCCGGGGTCGGCGTCCCTGGGGTAGGTGTTCCAGGTGTAGGGGTTCCAGGGGTGGGAGTTCCT
GGGGTTGGAGTGCCTGGTGTAGGTGTACCCGGCTGGCCGTGATAATCTTCAGGATCCGAATTCGAGCTCC
GTCGACAAGCTTGCGGCCGCACTCGAGCACCACCACCACCACCACTGAGATCCGGCTGCTAACAAAGCCC
GAAAGGAAGCTGAGTTGGCTGCTGCCACCGCTGAGCAATAACTAGCATAACCCCTTGGGGCCTCTAAACG
GGTCTTGAGGGGTTTTTTGCTGAAAGGAGGAACTATATCCGGAT
