>Addgene plasmid #67014 | pET-24a-ELP[V-30] | addgene partial sequence | sequence record 119274 | T7 5'-TAATACGACTCACTATAGGG-3'
AATAATTTTGTTTAACTTTAAGAAGGAGGAGTACATATGCATCATCATCATCATCACAGTTCAGGGGGAG
TAGGTGTCCCTGGAGTAGGCGTTCCAGGCGTCGGGGTACCTGGCGTGGGTGTTCCCGGCGTTGGAGTCCC
GGGTGTAGGAGTCCCCGGTGTTGGTGTACCTGGAGTGGGAGTACCGGGAGTAGGAGTACCAGGAGTGGGG
GTTCCTGGTGTGGGAGTCCCAGGAGTCGGTGTACCAGGGGTAGGGGTACCGGGCGTAGGTGTGCCAGGAG
TTGGGGTGCCTGGAGTCGGAGTCCCTGGTGTCGGAGTACCTGGTGTTGGAGTACCCGGAGTTGGTGTTCC
TGGAGTTGGAGTTCCGGGGGTAGGAGTTCCAGGAGTAGGGGTCCCAGGTGTTGGCGTACCAGGTGTGGGC
GTGCCCGGGGTCGGCGTCCCTGGGGTAGGTGTTCCAGGTGTAGGGGTTCCAGGGGTGGGAGTTCCTGGGG
TTGGAGTGCCTGGTGTAGGTGTACCCGGCTGGCCGTGATAATCTTCAGGATCCGAATTCGAGCTCCGTCG
ACAAGCTTGCGGCCGCACTCGAGCACCACCACCACCACCACTGAGATCCGGCTGCTAACAAAGCCCGAAA
GGAAGCTGAGTTGGCTGCTGCCACCGCTGAGCAATAACTAGCATAACCCCTTGGGGCCTCTAAACGGGTC
TTGAGGGGTTTTTTGCTGAAAGGAGGAA
